LOCUS       Exported 3542 bp ds-DNA circular SYN 12-MAY-2021
DEFINITION  Bacterial Expression plasmid for SARS-CoV-2 helicase.
ACCESSION   .
VERSION     .
KEYWORDS    pGBW-m4046898
SOURCE      synthetic DNA construct
  ORGANISM  synthetic DNA construct
REFERENCE   1 (bases 1 to 3542)
  TITLE     SARS-CoV-2 protein E. coli expression constructs, tagged, for
            protein expression and/or purification
REFERENCE   2 (bases 1 to 3542)
  AUTHORS   .
  TITLE     Direct Submission
  JOURNAL   Exported May 12, 2021 from SnapGene Server 1.1.58
            http://www.snapgene.com
FEATURES             Location/Qualifiers
     source          1..3542
                     /organism="synthetic DNA construct"
                     /mol_type="other DNA"
     primer_bind     20..39
                     /label=T7
                     /note="T7 promoter, forward primer"
     promoter        20..38
                     /label=T7 promoter
                     /note="promoter for bacteriophage T7 RNA polymerase"
     protein_bind    39..63
                     /label=lac operator
                     /bound_moiety="lac repressor encoded by lacI"
                     /note="The lac repressor binds to the lac operator to
                     inhibit transcription in E. coli. This inhibition can be
                     relieved by adding lactose or
                     isopropyl-beta-D-thiogalactopyranoside (IPTG)."
     RBS             78..100
                     /note="efficient ribosome binding site from bacteriophage
                     T7 gene 10 (Olins and Rangwala, 1989)"
     CDS             1908..1928
                     /codon_start=1
                     /product="tobacco etch virus (TEV) protease recognition and
                     cleavage site"
                     /label=TEV site
                     /translation="ENLYFQS"
     CDS             1929..1955
                     /codon_start=1
                     /product="HA (human influenza hemagglutinin) epitope tag"
                     /label=HA
                     /translation="YPYDVPDYA"
     rep_origin      2076..2664
                     /direction=RIGHT
                     /label=ori
                     /note="high-copy-number ColE1/pMB1/pBR322/pUC origin of
                     replication"
     primer_bind     2565..2584
                     /label=pBR322ori-F
                     /note="pBR322 origin, forward primer"
     CDS             2770..3429
                     /codon_start=1
                     /gene="cat"
                     /product="chloramphenicol acetyltransferase"
                     /label=CmR
                     /note="confers resistance to chloramphenicol"
                     /translation="MEKKITGYTTVDISQWHRKEHFEAFQSVAQCTYNQTVQLDITAFL
                     KTVKKNKHKFYPAFIHILARLMNAHPEFRMAMKDGELVIWDSVHPCYTVFHEQTETFSS
                     LWSEYHDDFRQFLHIYSQDVACYGENLAYFPKGFIENMFFVSANPWVSFTSFDLNVANM
                     DNFFAPVFTMGKYYTQGDKVLMPLAIQVHHAVCDGFHVGRMLNELQQYCDEWQGGA"
     primer_bind     complement(2836..2855)
                     /label=CAT-R
                     /note="Chloramphenicol resistance gene, reverse primer"
     terminator      3500..3534
                     /label=lambda t0 terminator
                     /note="minimal transcription terminator from phage lambda
                     (Scholtissek and Grosse, 1987)"
ORIGIN
        1 gatctcgatc ccgcgaaatt aatacgactc actatagggg aattgtgagc ggataacaat
       61 tcccctctag aaataatttt gtttaacttt aagaaggaga ctcttctatg gttggggctt
      121 gtgttctttg caattcacag acttcattaa gatgtggtgc ttgcatacgt agaccattct
      181 tatgttgtaa atgctgttac gaccatgtca tatcaacatc acataaatta gtcttgtctg
      241 ttaatccgta tgtttgcaat gctccaggtt gtgatgtcac agatgtgact caactttact
      301 taggaggtat gagctattat tgtaaatcac ataaaccacc cattagtttt ccattgtgtg
      361 ctaatggaca agtttttggt ttatataaaa atacatgtgt tggtagcgat aatgttactg
      421 actttaatgc aattgcaaca tgtgactgga caaatgctgg tgattacatt ttagctaaca
      481 cctgtactga aagactcaag ctttttgcag cagaaacgct caaagctact gaggagacat
      541 ttaaactgtc ttatggtatt gctactgtac gtgaagtgct gtctgacaga gaattacatc
      601 tttcatggga agttggtaaa cctagaccac cacttaaccg aaattatgtc tttactggtt
      661 atcgtgtaac taaaaacagt aaagtacaaa taggagagta cacctttgaa aaaggtgact
      721 atggtgatgc tgttgtttac cgaggtacaa caacttacaa attaaatgtt ggtgattatt
      781 ttgtgctgac atcacataca gtaatgccat taagtgcacc tacactagtg ccacaagagc
      841 actatgttag aattactggc ttatacccaa cactcaatat ctcagatgag ttttctagca
      901 atgttgcaaa ttatcaaaag gttggtatgc aaaagtattc tacactccag ggaccacctg
      961 gtactggtaa gagtcatttt gctattggcc tagctctcta ctacccttct gctcgcatag
     1021 tgtatacagc ttgctctcat gccgctgttg atgcactatg tgagaaggca ttaaaatatt
     1081 tgcctataga taaatgtagt agaattatac ctgcacgtgc tcgtgtagag tgttttgata
     1141 aattcaaagt gaattcaaca ttagaacagt atgtcttttg tactgtaaat gcattgcctg
     1201 agacgacagc agatatagtt gtctttgatg aaatttcaat ggccacaaat tatgatttga
     1261 gtgttgtcaa tgccagatta cgtgctaagc actatgtgta cattggcgac cctgctcaat
     1321 tacctgcacc acgcacattg ctaactaagg gcacactaga accagaatat ttcaattcag
     1381 tgtgtagact tatgaaaact ataggtccag acatgttcct cggaacttgt cggcgttgtc
     1441 ctgctgaaat tgttgacact gtgagtgctt tggtttatga taataagctt aaagcacata
     1501 aagacaaatc agctcaatgc tttaaaatgt tttataaggg tgttatcacg catgatgttt
     1561 catctgcaat taacaggcca caaataggcg tggtaagaga attccttaca cgtaaccctg
     1621 cttggagaaa agctgtcttt atttcacctt ataattcaca gaatgctgta gcctcaaaga
     1681 ttttgggact accaactcaa actgttgatt catcacaggg ctcagaatat gactatgtca
     1741 tattcactca aaccactgaa acagctcact cttgtaatgt aaacagattt aatgttgcta
     1801 ttaccagagc aaaagtaggc atactttgca taatgtctga tagagacctt tatgacaagt
     1861 tgcaatttac aagtcttgaa attccacgta ggaatgtggc aactttagag aacctgtact
     1921 ttcaaagcta cccgtatgac gttcctgatt atgcctaacc ggcttatcgg tcagtttcac
     1981 ctgatttacg taaaaacccg cttcggcggg tttttgcttt tggaggggca gaaagatgaa
     2041 tgactgtcca cgacgctata cccaaaagaa aaagcttgag atcctttttt tctgcgcgta
     2101 atctgctgct tgcaaacaaa aaaaccaccg ctaccagcgg tggtttgttt gccggatcaa
     2161 gagctaccaa ctctttttcc gaaggtaact ggcttcagca gagcgcagat accaaatact
     2221 gttcttctag tgtagccgta gttaggccac cacttcaaga actctgtagc accgcctaca
     2281 tacctcgctc tgctaatcct gttaccagtg gctgctgcca gtggcgataa gtcgtgtctt
     2341 accgggttgg actcaagacg atagttaccg gataaggcgc agcggtcggg ctgaacgggg
     2401 ggttcgtgca cacagcccag cttggagcga acgacctaca ccgaactgag atacctacag
     2461 cgtgagctat gagaaagcgc cacgcttccc gaagggagaa aggcggacag gtatccggta
     2521 agcggcaggg tcggaacagg agagcgcacg agggagcttc cagggggaaa cgcctggtat
     2581 ctttatagtc ctgtcgggtt tcgccacctc tgacttgagc gtcgattttt gtgatgctcg
     2641 tcaggggggc ggagcctatg gaaattgatc gggcacgtaa gaggttccaa ctttcaccat
     2701 aatgaaataa gatcactacc gggcgtattt tttgagttat cgagattttc aggagctaag
     2761 gaagctaaaa tggagaaaaa aatcactgga tataccaccg ttgatatatc ccaatggcat
     2821 cgtaaagaac attttgaggc atttcagtca gttgctcaat gtacctataa ccagaccgtt
     2881 cagctggata ttacggcctt tttaaagacc gtaaagaaaa ataagcacaa gttttatccg
     2941 gcctttattc acattcttgc ccgcctgatg aatgctcatc cggaatttcg tatggcaatg
     3001 aaagacggtg agctggtgat atgggatagt gttcaccctt gttacaccgt tttccatgag
     3061 caaactgaaa cgttttcatc gctctggagt gaataccacg acgatttccg gcagtttcta
     3121 cacatatatt cgcaagatgt ggcgtgttac ggtgaaaacc tggcctattt ccctaaaggg
     3181 tttattgaga atatgttttt cgtttcagcc aatccctggg tgagtttcac cagttttgat
     3241 ttaaacgtgg ccaatatgga caacttcttc gcccccgttt tcaccatggg caaatattat
     3301 acgcaaggcg acaaggtgct gatgccgctg gcgattcagg ttcatcatgc cgtttgtgat
     3361 ggcttccatg tcggcagaat gcttaatgaa ttacaacagt actgcgatga gtggcagggc
     3421 ggggcgtaat ttgatatcga gctcgcttgg actcctgttg atagatccag taatgacctc
     3481 agaactccat ctggatttgt tcagaacgct cggttgccgc cgggcgtttt ttattggtca
     3541 tc
//
