[The description below was written by a language model from this plasmid's Addgene catalogue record and the feature table of its GenBank file.]
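Description:
pGBW-m4046898 is a compact, 3,542 bp synthetic bacterial expression plasmid built to produce the SARS-CoV-2 helicase in E. coli. The helicase is the mature product of the ORF1ab polyprotein, commonly known as nsp13. The minimal backbone carries little beyond a high-copy ColE1/pUC-type origin of replication and a chloramphenicol acetyltransferase gene (CmR) for selection. A lambda t0 terminator lies downstream of the resistance marker. The record lists both SARS-CoV-2 and E. coli K-12 as species. This may reflect codon adaptation of the viral sequence or bacterial-derived parts, but the record does not say which.

Expression is driven by a T7 promoter followed directly by a lac operator, then the strong ribosome binding site from phage T7 gene 10 and an ATG start codon. This arrangement requires a host that supplies T7 RNA polymerase. Transcription is held off by lac repressor and induced with IPTG or lactose. No lacI gene is annotated on the plasmid, so the repressor presumably has to come from the host.

The wild-type helicase coding sequence of about 1.8 kb is not itself annotated in the feature table. It occupies the interval between the RBS and the C-terminal tag region, where it is fused in frame to a TEV protease recognition site followed by an HA epitope tag. The HA tag allows immunodetection or affinity capture of the protein, and TEV cleavage can then remove it. No transcription terminator is annotated immediately after the tagged open reading frame. The plasmid belongs to a set of tagged SARS-CoV-2 protein constructs intended for expression and/or purification in E. coli.
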