Addgene plasmid #145707: pGBW-m4046898
Purpose: Bacterial Expression plasmid for SARS-CoV-2 helicase
Depositing lab: Ginkgo Bioworks & Benjie Chen. Depositing organization: Ginkgo Bioworks.
Backbone
  Vector backbone: ori-013 - marker | cmR
  Backbone size w/o insert (bp): 1462
  Vector type: Bacterial Expression
Growth in bacteria
  Bacterial resistance: Chloramphenicol, 25 μg/mL
  Growth temperature: 30°C
  Growth strain: DH5alpha
  Copy number: High Copy
Gene/Insert
  Gene/Insert name: SARS-CoV-2 helicase
  Species: Escherichia coli str. K-12 substr. MG1655; Severe acute respiratory syndrome coronavirus 2
  Insert size (bp): 1796
  Mutation: wt
  Entrez Gene: ORF1ab (a.k.a. GU280_gp01)
  Promoter: Promoter | pT7 ; Operator | lacO ; RBS | T7_rbs ; Start Codon | ATG
  Tag / fusion protein: Cleavable TEV;HA (C terminal on backbone)
  Cloning method: Unknown
Resource information
  A portion of this plasmid was derived from a plasmid made by: GinkgoBioworks
Depositor comments: NCBI Reference Sequence: YP_009725308.1
How to cite: pGBW-m4046898 was a gift from Ginkgo Bioworks & Benjie Chen (Addgene plasmid # 145707 ; http://n2t.net/addgene:145707 ; RRID:Addgene_145707)
